Addgene plasmid #37975: pCMV-Neo-Bam E2F3b
Depositing lab: Jacqueline Lees. Depositing organization: Massachusetts Institute of Technology.
Backbone
  Vector backbone: pCMV-Neo-Bam
  Backbone manufacturer: Vogelstein lab
  Backbone size w/o insert (bp): 6600
  Total vector size (bp): 8000
  Vector type: Mammalian Expression
  Selectable markers: Neomycin (select with G418)
Growth in bacteria
  Bacterial resistance: Ampicillin, 100 μg/mL
  Growth temperature: 37°C
  Growth strain: DH5alpha
  Copy number: Unknown
Gene/Insert
  Gene/Insert name: E2F3b
  Species: H. sapiens (human)
  Insert size (bp): 1200
  Entrez Gene: E2F3 (a.k.a. E2F-3)
  Cloning method: Restriction Enzyme; 5′ cloning site BamHI (not destroyed); 3′ cloning site BamHI (not destroyed)
  Sequencing primers: 5′ Bglob-intron-F; 3′ Bglob-pA-R
Terms and licenses: Academic/Nonprofit Terms; Industry Terms: Not Available to Industry
Depositor comments: E2Fs bind DNA as a heterodimer with members of the DP family of transcription factors. The backbone vector is Addgene #16440
How to cite: pCMV-Neo-Bam E2F3b was a gift from Jacqueline Lees (Addgene plasmid # 37975 ; http://n2t.net/addgene:37975 ; RRID:Addgene_37975)
