[The description below was written by a language model from this plasmid's Addgene catalogue record.]
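Description:
pCMV-Neo-Bam E2F3b is a mammalian expression plasmid built on the pCMV-Neo-Bam backbone (about 6.6 kb), carrying a human E2F3b cDNA of roughly 1.2 kb, with a recorded total size of about 8 kb. It is propagated in E. coli under ampicillin selection; the record lists the copy number as unknown and does not name the bacterial origin of replication. For mammalian cells, the backbone provides a neomycin resistance marker, so transfected cells can be selected with G418 to establish stable lines as well as being used for transient expression.

The insert was cloned by restriction digestion into a BamHI site, with BamHI retained at both the 5′ and 3′ junctions. It can therefore be excised as a single fragment, but the cloning was non-directional and the record does not separately confirm orientation. No feature table is provided and the promoter is not listed explicitly. The backbone name indicates CMV promoter-driven expression, and the recommended sequencing primers, which anneal in a β-globin intron and a β-globin polyadenylation region, suggest that these elements flank the cloning site to support splicing and 3′ end processing of the transcript. No epitope tag or reporter fusion is recorded.

E2F3b is one of the products of the E2F3 gene, a member of the E2F family of transcription factors. The depositor notes that E2Fs bind DNA as heterodimers with DP family proteins, so co-expression of a DP partner may matter in functional assays. The construct is suited to overexpressing E2F3b in mammalian cells to study E2F-dependent transcription.
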