>Addgene plasmid #37975 | pCMV-Neo-Bam E2F3b | depositor partial sequence | sequence record 47500 | E2F3b coding sequence
ATGCCCTTACAGCAGCAGGCAAAGCGAAGGCTGGAGCTAGGAGAAAGCGGTCATCAGTACCTCTCAGATG
GTTTAAAAACCCCCAAGGGCAAAGGAAGAGCTGCACTACGAAGTCCAGATAGTCCAAAAACTCCAAAATC
TCCCTCAGAAAAAACGCGGTATGATACGTCTCTTGGTCTGCTCACCAAGAAGTTCATTCAGCTCCTGAGC
CAGTCACCCGATGGGGTATTGGATTTGAACAAGGCAGCAGAAGTGCTAAAAGTGCAAAAGAGAAGGATTT
ATGATATCACCAACGTTCTGGAAGGCATCCACCTCATTAAGAAGAAGTCTAAAAACAACGTCCAATGGAT
GGGCTGCAGTCTGTCTGAGGATGGGGGCATGCTGGCCCAGTGTCAAGGCCTGTCAAAAGAAGTGACCGAG
CTCAGTCAGGAAGAGAAGAAATTAGATGAACTGATCCAAAGCTGCACCCTGGACCTCAAACTGTTAACCG
AGGATTCAGAGAATCAAAGGTTAGCTTATGTTACATATCAAGATATTCGAAAAATTAGTGGCCTTAAAGA
CCAAACTGTTATAGTTGTGAAAGCCCCTCCAGAAACAAGACTTGAAGTGCCTGACTCAATAGAGAGCCTA
CAAATACATTTGGCAAGTACCCAAGGGCCCATTGAGGTTTACTTATGTCCAGAAGAGACTGAAACACACA
GTCCAATGAAAACAAACAACCAAGACCACAATGGGAATATCCCTAAACCCGCTTCCAAAGACTTGGCTTC
AACCAACTCAGGACATAGCGATTGCTCAGTTTCTATGGGAAACCTTTCTCCTCTGGCCTCCCCAGCCAAC
CTCTTACAGCAGACTGAGGACCAAATTCCTTCCAACCTAGAAGGACCGTTTGTGAACTTACTGCCTCCCC
TGCTGCAAGAGGACTATCTCCTGAGCCTCGGGGAGGAGGAAGGCATCAGCGATCTCTTCGATGCTTACGA
TTTGGAAAAGCTCCCACTGGTGGAAGACTTCATGTGTAGTTGA
