>Addgene plasmid #37975 | pCMV-Neo-Bam E2F3b | addgene partial sequence | sequence record 49588 | Bglob-intron-F 5'-ctggtcatcatcctgccttt-3'
GTTTGAGATGAGGANAAAATACTCTGAGTCCAAACCGGGCCCCTCTGCTAACCATGTTCATGCCTTCTTC
TCTTTCCTACAGCTCCTGGGCAACGTGCTGGTTGTTGTGCTGTCTCATCATTTTGGCAAAGAATTCCTCG
ACGGATCCATGCCCTTACAGCAGCAGGCAAAGCGAAGGCTGGAGCTAGGAGAAAGCGGTCATCAGTACCT
CTCAGATGGTTTAAAAACCCCCAAGGGCAAAGGAAGAGCTGCACTACGAAGTCCAGATAGTCCAAAAACT
CCAAAATCTCCCTCAGAAAAAACGCGGTATGATACGTCTCTTGGTCTGCTCACCAAGAAGTTCATTCAGC
TCCTGAGCCAGTCACCCGATGGGGTATTGGATTTGAACAAGGCAGCAGAAGTGCTAAAAGTGCAAAAGAG
AAGGATTTATGATATCACCAACGTTCTGGAAGGCATCCACCTCATTAAGAAGAAGTCTAAAAACAACGTC
CAATGGATGGGCTGCAGTCTGTCTGAGGATGGGGGCATGCTGGCCCAGTGTCAAGGCCTGTCAAAAGAAG
TGACCGAGCTCAGTCAGGAAGA
